>Addgene plasmid #250068 | pGEX-SMG5-14-3-3 | addgene full sequence | sequence record 498096 | Addgene NGS Result
ATGTTCTTTCCTGCGTTATCCCCTGATTCTGTGGATAACCGTATTACCGCCTTTGAGTGAGCTGATACCG
CTCGCCGCAGCCGAACGACCGAGCGCAGCGAGTCAGTGAGCGAGGAAGCGGAAGAGCGCCTGATGCGGTA
TTTTCTCCTTACGCATCTGTGCGGTATTTCACACCGCATAAATTCCGACACCATCGAATGGCGCAAAACC
TTTCGCGGTATGGCATGATAGCGCCCGGAAGAGAGTCAATTCAGGGTGGTGAATGTGAAACCAGTAACGT
TATACGATGTCGCAGAGTATGCCGGTGTCTCTTATCAGACCGTTTCCCGCGTGGTGAACCAGGCCAGCCA
CGTTTCTGCGAAAACGCGGGAAAAAGTGGAAGCGGCGATGGCGGAGCTGAATTACATTCCCAACCGCGTG
GCACAACAACTGGCGGGCAAACAGTCGTTGCTGATTGGCGTTGCCACCTCCAGTCTGGCCCTGCACGCGC
CGTCGCAAATTGTCGCGGCGATTAAATCTCGCGCCGATCAACTGGGTGCCAGCGTGGTGGTGTCGATGGT
AGAACGAAGCGGCGTCGAAGCCTGTAAAGCGGCGGTGCACAATCTTCTCGCGCAACGCGTCAGTGGGCTG
ATCATTAACTATCCGCTGGATGACCAGGATGCCATTGCTGTGGAAGCTGCCTGCACTAATGTTCCGGCGT
TATTTCTTGATGTCTCTGACCAGACACCCATCAACAGTATTATTTTCTCCCATGAAGACGGTACGCGACT
GGGCGTGGAGCATCTGGTCGCATTGGGTCACCAGCAAATCGCGCTGTTAGCGGGCCCATTAAGTTCTGTC
TCGGCGCGTCTGCGTCTGGCTGGCTGGCATAAATATCTCACTCGCAATCAAATTCAGCCGATAGCGGAAC
GGGAAGGCGACTGGAGTGCCATGTCCGGTTTTCAACAAACCATGCAAATGCTGAATGAGGGCATCGTTCC
CACTGCGATGCTGGTTGCCAACGATCAGATGGCGCTGGGCGCAATGCGCGCCATTACCGAGTCCGGGCTG
CGCGTTGGTGCGGATATCTCGGTAGTGGGATACGACGATACCGAAGACAGCTCATGTTATATCCCGCCGT
TAACCACCATCAAACAGGATTTTCGCCTGCTGGGGCAAACCAGCGTGGACCGCTTGCTGCAACTCTCTCA
GGGCCAGGCGGTGAAGGGCAATCAGCTGTTGCCCGTCTCACTGGTGAAAAGAAAAACCACCCTGGCGCCC
AATACGCAAACCGCCTCTCCCCGCGCGTTGGCCGATTCATTAATGCAGCTGGCACGACAGGTTTCCCGAC
TGGAAAGCGGGCAGTGAGCGCAACGCAATTAATGTAAGTTAGCTCACTCATTAGGCACCCCAGGCTTTAC
ACTTTATGCTTCCGGCTCGTATGTTGTGTGGAATTGTGAGCGGATAACAATTTCACACAGGAAACAGCTA
TGACCATGATTACGGATTCACTGGCCGTCGTTTTACAACGTCGTGACTGGGAAAACCCTGGCGTTACCCA
ACTTAATCGCCTTGCAGCACATCCCCCTTTCGCCAGCTGGCGTAATAGCGAAGAGGCCCGCACCGATCGC
CCTTCCCAACAGTTGCGCAGCCTGAATGGCGAATGGCGCTTTGCCTGGTTTCCGGCACCAGAAGCGGTGC
CGGAAAGCTGGCTGGAGTGCGATCTTCCTGAGGCCGATACTGTCGTCGTCCCCTCAAACTGGCAGATGCA
CGGTTACGATGCGCCCATCTACACCAACGTGACCTATCCCATTACGGTCAATCCGCCGTTTGTTCCCACG
GAGAATCCGACGGGTTGTTACTCGCTCACATTTAATGTTGATGAAAGCTGGCTACAGGAAGGCCAGACGC
GAATTATTTTTGATGGCGTTGGAATTAGCTTATCGACTGCACGGTGCACCAATGCTTCTGGCGTCAGGCA
GCCATCGGAAGCTGTGGTATGGCTGTGCAGGTCGTAAATCACTGCATAATTCGTGTCGCTCAAGGCGCAC
TCCCGTTCTGGATAATGTTTTTTGCGCCGACATCATAACGGTTCTGGCAAATATTCTGAAATGAGCTGTT
GACAATTAATCATCGGCTCGTATAATGTGTGGAATTGTGAGCGGATAACAATTTCACACAGGAAACAGTA
TTCATGTCCCCTATACTAGGTTATTGGAAAATTAAGGGCCTTGTGCAACCCACTCGACTTCTTTTGGAAT
ATCTTGAAGAAAAATATGAAGAGCATTTGTATGAGCGCGATGAAGGTGATAAATGGCGAAACAAAAAGTT
TGAATTGGGTTTGGAGTTTCCCAATCTTCCTTATTATATTGATGGTGATGTTAAATTAACACAGTCTATG
GCCATCATACGTTATATAGCTGACAAGCACAACATGTTGGGTGGTTGTCCAAAAGAGCGTGCAGAGATTT
CAATGCTTGAAGGAGCGGTTTTGGATATTAGATACGGTGTTTCGAGAATTGCATATAGTAAAGACTTTGA
AACTCTCAAAGTTGATTTTCTTAGCAAGCTACCTGAAATGCTGAAAATGTTCGAAGATCGTTTATGTCAT
AAAACATATTTAAATGGTGATCATGTAACCCATCCTGACTTCATGTTGTATGACGCTCTTGATGTTGTTT
TATACATGGACCCAATGTGCCTGGATGCGTTCCCAAAATTAGTTTGTTTTAAAAAACGTATTGAAGCTAT
CCCACAAATTGATAAGTACTTGAAATCCAGCAAGTATATAGCATGGCCTTTGCAGGGCTGGCAAGCCACG
TTTGGTGGTGGCGACCATCCTCCAAAATCGGATCTGGTTCCGCGTGGATCCATGTCTCAGGGTCCGCCGA
CCGGTGAATCTTCTGAGCCGGAAGCAAAAGTTCTGCACACTAAGCGTCTGTATCGTGCGGTGGTTGAGGC
GGTTCACCGTCTGGACCTGATCCTGTGCAACAAAACCGCGTACCAGGAAGTTTTCAAACCGGAAAACATC
TCTCTGCGTAACAAACTGCGTGAACTGTGCGTTAAACTGATGTTCCTGCACCCGGTTGACTACGGTCGTA
AAGCGGAAGAACTGCTGTGGCGTAAAGTTTACTACGAAGTTATCCAGCTGATTAAAACTAACAAAAAACA
CATCCACTCTCGTTCTACCCTGGAATGCGCGTATCGTACCCACCTGGTTGCGGGTATCGGTTTTTACCAG
CACCTGCTGCTGTACATCCAGTCTCATTATCAGCTGGAGCTGCAGTGCTGCATCGACTGGACCCACGTTA
CCGACCCGCTGATCGGCTGCAAGAAGCCGGTTTCTGCGTCTGGCAAAGAGATGGACTGGGCGCAGATGGC
GTGCCACCGCTGCCTGGTGTACCTGGGTGACCTGTCTCGTTACCAGAACGAACTGGCGGGTGTTGACACC
GAGCTGCTGGCGGAACGTTTCTACTACCAGGCGCTGTCTGTTGCGCCGCAGATCGGTATGCCGTTCAACC
AGCTGGGCACTCTGGCTGGTTCTAAATACTACAACGTGGAAGCGATGTACTGCTACCTGCGTTGCATCCA
GAGCGAAGTTTCTTTCGAAGGTGCGTACGGTAACCTGAAACGCCTGTATGACAAGGCGGCGAAAATGTAC
CATCAGCTGAAGAAATGCGAACTCGAGCGGCCGCATCGTGACTGACTGACGATCTGCCTCGCGCGTTTCG
GTGATGACGGTGAAAACCTCTGACACATGCAGCTCCCGGAGACGGTCACAGCTTGTCTGTAAGCGGATGC
CGGGAGCAGACAAGCCCGTCAGGGCGCGTCAGCGGGTGTTGGCGGGTGTCGGGGCGCAGCCATGACCCAG
TCACGTAGCGATAGCGGAGTGTATAATTCTTGAAGACGAAAGGGCCTCGTGATACGCCTATTTTTATAGG
TTAATGTCATGATAATAATGGTTTCTTAGACGTCAGGTGGCACTTTTCGGGGAAATGTGCGCGGAACCCC
TATTTGTTTATTTTTCTAAATACATTCAAATATGTATCCGCTCATGAGACAATAACCCTGATAAATGCTT
CAATAATATTGAAAAAGGAAGAGTATGAGTATTCAACATTTCCGTGTCGCCCTTATTCCCTTTTTTGCGG
CATTTTGCCTTCCTGTTTTTGCTCACCCAGAAACGCTGGTGAAAGTAAAAGATGCTGAAGATCAGTTGGG
TGCACGAGTGGGTTACATCGAACTGGATCTCAACAGCGGTAAGATCCTTGAGAGTTTTCGCCCCGAAGAA
CGTTTTCCAATGATGAGCACTTTTAAAGTTCTGCTATGTGGCGCGGTATTATCCCGTGTTGACGCCGGGC
AAGAGCAACTCGGTCGCCGCATACACTATTCTCAGAATGACTTGGTTGAGTACTCACCAGTCACAGAAAA
GCATCTTACGGATGGCATGACAGTAAGAGAATTATGCAGTGCTGCCATAACCATGAGTGATAACACTGCG
GCCAACTTACTTCTGACAACGATCGGAGGACCGAAGGAGCTAACCGCTTTTTTGCACAACATGGGGGATC
ATGTAACTCGCCTTGATCGTTGGGAACCGGAGCTGAATGAAGCCATACCAAACGACGAGCGTGACACCAC
GATGCCTGCAGCAATGGCAACAACGTTGCGCAAACTATTAACTGGCGAACTACTTACTCTAGCTTCCCGG
CAACAATTAATAGACTGGATGGAGGCGGATAAAGTTGCAGGACCACTTCTGCGCTCGGCCCTTCCGGCTG
GCTGGTTTATTGCTGATAAATCTGGAGCCGGTGAGCGTGGGTCTCGCGGTATCATTGCAGCACTGGGGCC
AGATGGTAAGCCCTCCCGTATCGTAGTTATCTACACGACGGGGAGTCAGGCAACTATGGATGAACGAAAT
AGACAGATCGCTGAGATAGGTGCCTCACTGATTAAGCATTGGTAACTGTCAGACCAAGTTTACTCATATA
TACTTTAGATTGATTTAAAACTTCATTTTTAATTTAAAAGGATCTAGGTGAAGATCCTTTTTGATAATCT
CATGACCAAAATCCCTTAACGTGAGTTTTCGTTCCACTGAGCGTCAGACCCCGTAGAAAAGATCAAAGGA
TCTTCTTGAGATCCTTTTTTTCTGCGCGTAATCTGCTGCTTGCAAACAAAAAAACCACCGCTACCAGCGG
TGGTTTGTTTGCCGGATCAAGAGCTACCAACTCTTTTTCCGAAGGTAACTGGCTTCAGCAGAGCGCAGAT
ACCAAATACTGTCCTTCTAGTGTAGCCGTAGTTAGGCCACCACTTCAAGAACTCTGTAGCACCGCCTACA
TACCTCGCTCTGCTAATCCTGTTACCAGTGGCTGCTGCCAGTGGCGATAAGTCGTGTCTTACCGGGTTGG
ACTCAAGACGATAGTTACCGGATAAGGCGCAGCGGTCGGGCTGAACGGGGGGTTCGTGCACACAGCCCAG
CTTGGAGCGAACGACCTACACCGAACTGAGATACCTACAGCGTGAGCTATGAGAAAGCGCCACGCTTCCC
GAAGGGAGAAAGGCGGACAGGTATCCGGTAAGCGGCAGGGTCGGAACAGGAGAGCGCACGAGGGAGCTTC
CAGGGGGAAACGCCTGGTATCTTTATAGTCCTGTCGGGTTTCGCCACCTCTGACTTGAGCGTCGATTTTT
GTGATGCTCGTCAGGGGGGCGGAGCCTATGGAAAAACGCCAGCAACGCGGCCTTTTTACGGTTCCTGGCC
TTTTGCTGGCCTTTTGCTCAC
Features (pLannotate 1.2.2; 18 found; start..end, strand, type, name):
      1..124     +  rep_origin     RSF ori (fragment): Plasmids containing the RSF 1030 origin of replication can be propagated in E. coli cells that contain additional plasmids with compatible origins.
    129..180     -  misc_feature   bom (fragment): basis of mobility region from pBR322
    187..264     +  promoter       lacI promoter: lacI
    265..1347    +  CDS            lacI: lac repressor; lacI; The lac repressor binds to the lac operator to inhibit transcription in E. coli. This inhibition can be relieved by adding lactose or isopropyl-β-D-thiogalactopyranoside (IPTG).
   1360..1381    +  protein_bind   CAP binding site: CAP binding activates transcription in the presence of cAMP. E. coli catabolite activator protein
   1396..1426    +  promoter       lac promoter: promoter for the E. coli lac operon
   1434..1450    +  protein_bind   lac operator: The lac repressor binds to the lac operator to inhibit transcription in E. coli. This inhibition can be relieved by adding lactose or isopropyl-β-D-thiogalactopyranoside (IPTG). lac repressor encoded by lacI
   1470..1643    +  CDS            lacZα: LacZα fragment of β-galactosidase; lacZ fragment
   1907..2023    -  CDS            yciV (fragment): RNAAM_ECOLI - Also known as trpH From Escherichia coli (strain K12).
   2099..2127    +  promoter       tac promoter: strong E. coli promoter; hybrid between the trp and lac UV5 promoters
   2135..2151    +  protein_bind   lac operator: The lac repressor binds to the lac operator to inhibit transcription in E. coli. This inhibition can be relieved by adding lactose or isopropyl-β-D-thiogalactopyranoside (IPTG). lac repressor encoded by lacI
   2174..2827    +  CDS            GST26_SCHJA: Experimental evidence at protein level: Swiss-Prot protein existence level 1. GST isoenzymes appear to play a central role in the parasite detoxification system. Other functions are also suspected including a role in increasing the solubility of haematin in the parasite gut. From Schistosoma japonicum (Blood fluke).
   2852..3661    +  CDS            SMG5 (fragment): SMG5_HUMAN - Also known as EST1B, KIAA1089. Experimental evidence at protein level: Swiss-Prot protein existence level 1. Plays a role in nonsense-mediated mRNA decay. Does not have RNase activity by itself. Promotes dephosphorylation of UPF1. Together with SMG7 is thought to provide a link to the mRNA degradation machinery involving exonucleolytic pathways, and to serve as an adapter for UPF1 to protein phosphatase 2A (PP2A), thereby triggering UPF1 dephosphorylation. Necessary for TERT activity. From Homo sapiens (Human).
   3694..3733    +  CDS            rop (fragment): Rop protein, which maintains plasmids at low copy number; rop
   3835..3875    +  misc_feature   bom (fragment): basis of mobility region from pBR322
   3980..4084    +  promoter       AmpR promoter: bla
   4085..4945    +  CDS            AmpR: β-lactamase; bla; confers resistance to ampicillin, carbenicillin, and related antibiotics
   5116..5704    +  rep_origin     ori: high-copy-number ColE1/pMB1/pBR322/pUC origin of replication
