[The description below was written by a language model from this plasmid's Addgene catalogue record and pLannotate feature annotations shown in this document.]
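Description:
pGEX-SMG5-14-3-3 is a bacterial expression plasmid built on the pGEX-4T-1 backbone for producing the 14-3-3-like domain of human SMG5 as a glutathione S-transferase fusion in E. coli. The sequenced plasmid is about 5.8 kb, consistent with the roughly 4.9 kb backbone plus the 822 bp insert. It is maintained through a ColE1/pMB1-type origin, listed as high copy, and selected with ampicillin via the β-lactamase gene under its own promoter. Short annotated fragments of RSF ori, bom, rop, lacZα and yciV appear to be backbone remnants picked up by automated annotation rather than functional parts of the design.

The expression cassette consists of the tac promoter, a strong trp/lac hybrid, followed by a lac operator, the Schistosoma japonicum GST coding sequence, and then an SMG5 fragment of about 810 bp on the same strand, placed a short distance downstream of GST. The plasmid also carries lacI with its own promoter, so the lac repressor keeps the tac promoter off until IPTG is added. The short linker between GST and the insert is not annotated; in pGEX-4T vectors this region normally encodes a thrombin cleavage site for removing the tag. No mutations are recorded, and the cloning sites used are listed as unknown.

SMG5 acts in nonsense-mediated mRNA decay, promoting UPF1 dephosphorylation. The GST tag allows purification of the domain on glutathione resin. Given the associated study on a phosphorylation-dependent 14-3-3/PDZ interaction switch in PRMT5, the purified domain is probably intended for in vitro binding assays, although the record itself states only bacterial expression as the purpose.
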