Addgene plasmid #250068: pGEX-SMG5-14-3-3
Purpose: Bacterial expression of SMG5 14-3-3 like domain
Depositing lab: Mark Bedford. Depositing organization: University of Texas MD Anderson Cancer Center. Publication: PRMT5 C-terminal Phosphorylation Modulates a 14-3-3/PDZ Interaction Switch. Espejo AB, Gao G, Black K, Gayatri S, Veland N, Kim J, Chen T, Sudol M, Walker C, Bedford MT. J Biol Chem. 2017 Feb 10;292(6):2255-2265. doi: 10.1074/jbc.M116.760330. Epub 2016 Dec 28. PubMed 28031468.
Backbone
  Vector backbone: pGEX-4T-1
  Backbone size w/o insert (bp): 4900
  Vector type: Bacterial Expression
Growth in bacteria
  Bacterial resistance: Ampicillin, 100 μg/mL
  Growth temperature: 37°C
  Growth strain: DH5alpha
  Copy number: High Copy
Gene/Insert
  Gene/Insert name: SMG5
  Species: H. sapiens (human)
  Insert size (bp): 822
  Mutation: None
  Entrez Gene: SMG5 (a.k.a. EST1B, LPTS-RP1, LPTSRP1, SMG-5)
  Cloning method: Restriction Enzyme; 5′ cloning site Unknown (unknown if destroyed)
Terms and licenses: Academic/Nonprofit Terms; Industry Terms: Not Available to Industry
Depositor comments: NCBI identifier: NP_056142
How to cite: pGEX-SMG5-14-3-3 was a gift from Mark Bedford (Addgene plasmid # 250068 ; http://n2t.net/addgene:250068 ; RRID:Addgene_250068)
